>Addgene plasmid #100832 | pAAV.hSyn.CaMPARI.WPRE.SV40 | addgene full sequence | sequence record 197162 | Addgene NGS Result
GGCGCGCGCCACCGCCGCCTCAGCACTGAAGGCGCGCTGACGTCACTCGCCGGTCCCCCGCAAACTCCCC
TTCCCGGCCACCTTGGTCGCGTCCGCGCCGCCGCCGGCCCAGCCGGACCGCACCACGCGAGGCGCGAGAT
AGGGGGGCACGGGCGCGACCATCTGCGCTGCGGCGCCGGCGACTCAGCGCTGCCTCAGTCTGCGGTGGGC
AGCGGAGGAGTCGTGTCGTGCCTGAGAGCGCAGTCGAATTCAAGCTGCTAGCAAGGATCCGCCACCATGC
TGCAGAACGAGCTTGCTCTTAAGTTGGCTGGACTTGATATTAACAAGACTGGAGGTTCTCATCATCACCA
CCACCATGGATCCGACCAACTGACTGAAGAGCAGATCGCAGAATTTAAAGAGGCTTTCTCCCTATTTGAC
AAGGACGGGGATGGGACAATAACAACCAAGGAGCTGGGGACGGTGATGCGGTCTCTGGGGCAGAACCCCA
CAGAAGCAGAGCTGCAGGACATGATCAATGAAGTAGATGCCGACGGTGACGGCACAATCGACTTCCCTGA
GTTCCTGACAATGATGGCAAGAAAAATGAAAGACACAGACAGTGAAGAAGAAATTAGAGAAGCGTTCCGT
GTGTTTGATAAGGATGGCAATGGCTACATCAGTGCAGCAGAGCTTCGCCACGTGATGACAAACCTTGGAG
AGAAGTTAACAGATGAAGAGGTTGATGAAATGATCAGGGAAGCAGACATCGATGGGGATGGTCAGGTAAA
CTACGAAGAGTTTGTACAAATGATGACAGCGAAGCTCGAGTGCGAGAAAATCTATGTGCGTGATGGAGTG
CTGACGGGTGATATTCATATGATCTTGTTGCTTGAAGGAAATGCCCATTACCGATGTGACTTCAGAACTA
CTTACAAAGCTAAGGAGAAGGGTGTCAAGTTACCAGGCGTGCACTTTGTGGACCACTGCATTGAGATTTT
AAGCCATGACAAAGATTACAACAAGGTTAAGCTGTATGAGTATGCTGTTGCTCATTCTGGATTGCCTGAC
AATGCCAGACGAGGCGGTACCGGCGGATCCATGGTGAGTGCGATTAAGCCAGACATGAAGATCAAACTCC
GTATGGAAGGCAACGTAAACGGGCACCACTTTGTGATCGACGGAGATGGTACAGGCAAGCCTTATGAGGG
AAAACAGACCATGGATCTTGAAGTCAAAGAGGGCGGACCTCTGCCTTTTGCCTTTGATATCCTGACCACT
GCATTCCATTACGGCAACAGGGTATTCGTGAAATATCCAGACAACATACAAGACTATTTTAAGCAGTCGT
TTCCTAAGGGGTATTCGTGGGAACGAAGCATGACTTTCGAAGACGGGGGCATTTGCTATGCCAGAAACGA
CATAACAATGGAAGGGGACACTTTCTATAATAAAGTTCGATTTTATGGTACCAACTTTCCCGCCAATGGT
CCAGTTATGCAGAAGAAGACGCTGAAATGGATGCCGAGCTGGACGCGTTCATCACGTCGTAAGTGGAATA
AGACAGGTCACGCAGTCAGAGCTATAGGTCGGCTGAGCTCATAAAAGCTTATCGATAATCAACCTCTGGA
TTACAAAATTTGTGAAAGATTGACTGGTATTCTTAACTATGTTGCTCCTTTTACGCTATGTGGATACGCT
GCTTTAATGCCTTTGTATCATGCTATTGCTTCCCGTATGGCTTTCATTTTCTCCTCCTTGTATAAATCCT
GGTTGCTGTCTCTTTATGAGGAGTTGTGGCCCGTTGTCAGGCAACGTGGCGTGGTGTGCACTGTGTTTGC
TGACGCAACCCCCACTGGTTGGGGCATTGCCACCACCTGTCAGCTCCTTTCCGGGACTTTCGCTTTCCCC
CTCCCTATTGCCACGGCGGAACTCATCGCCGCCTGCCTTGCCCGCTGCTGGACAGGGGCTCGGCTGTTGG
GCACTGACAATTCCGTGGTGTTGTCGGGGAAATCATCGTCCTTTCCTTGGCTGCTCGCCTGTGTTGCCAC
CTGGATTCTGCGCGGGACGTCCTTCTGCTACGTCCCTTCGGCCCTCAATCCAGCGGACCTTCCTTCCCGC
GGCCTGCTGCCGGCTCTGCGGCCTCTTCCGCGTCTTCGCCTTCGCCCTCAGACGAGTCGGATCTCCCTTT
GGGCCGCCTCCCCGCATCGATACCGTCGACCTCGACCCGGGCGGCCGCTTCGAGCAGACATGATAAGATA
CATTGATGAGTTTGGACAAACCACAACTAGAATGCAGTGAAAAAAATGCTTTATTTGTGAAATTTGTGAT
GCTATTGCTTTATTTGTAACCATTATAAGCTGCAATAAACAAGTTAACAACAACAATTGCATTCATTTTA
TGTTTCAGGTTCAGGGGGAGATGTGGGAGGTTTTTTAAAGCAAGTAAAACCTCTACAAATGTGGTAAAAT
CGATAAGGATCTTCCTAGAGCATGGCTACGTAGATAAGTAGCATGGCGGGTTAATCATTAACTACAAGGA
ACCCCTAGTGATGGAGTTGGCCACTCCCTCTCTGCGCGCTCGCTCGCTCACTGAGGCCGGGCGACCAAAG
GTCGCCCGACGCCCGGGCTTTGCCCGGGCGGCCTCAGTGAGCGAGCGAGCGCGCAGCTGCATTAATGAAT
CGGCCAACGCGCGGGGAGAGGCGGTTTGCGTATTGGGCGCTCTTCCGCTTCCTCGCTCACTGACTCGCTG
CGCTCGGTCGTTCGGCTGCGGCGAGCGGTATCAGCTCACTCAAAGGCGGTAATACGGTTATCCACAGAAT
CAGGGGATAACGCAGGAAAGAACATGTGAGCAAAAGGCCAGCAAAAGGCCAGGAACCGTAAAAAGGCCGC
GTTGCTGGCGTTTTTCCATAGGCTCCGCCCCCCTGACGAGCATCACAAAAATCGACGCTCAAGTCAGAGG
TGGCGAAACCCGACAGGACTATAAAGATACCAGGCGTTTCCCCCTGGAAGCTCCCTCGTGCGCTCTCCTG
TTCCGACCCTGCCGCTTACCGGATACCTGTCCGCCTTTCTCCCTTCGGGAAGCGTGGCGCTTTCTCATAG
CTCACGCTGTAGGTATCTCAGTTCGGTGTAGGTCGTTCGCTCCAAGCTGGGCTGTGTGCACGAACCCCCC
GTTCAGCCCGACCGCTGCGCCTTATCCGGTAACTATCGTCTTGAGTCCAACCCGGTAAGACACGACTTAT
CGCCACTGGCAGCAGCCACTGGTAACAGGATTAGCAGAGCGAGGTATGTAGGCGGTGCTACAGAGTTCTT
GAAGTGGTGGCCTAACTACGGCTACACTAGAAGAACAGTATTTGGTATCTGCGCTCTGCTGAAGCCAGTT
ACCTTCGGAAAAAGAGTTGGTAGCTCTTGATCCGGCAAACAAACCACCGCTGGTAGCGGTGGTTTTTTTG
TTTGCAAGCAGCAGATTACGCGCAGAAAAAAAGGATCTCAAGAAGATCCTTTGATCTTTTCTACGGGGTC
TGACGCTCAGTGGAACGAAAACTCACGTTAAGGGATTTTGGTCATGAGATTATCAAAAAGGATCTTCACC
TAGATCCTTTTAAATTAAAAATGAAGTTTTAAATCAATCTAAAGTATATATGAGTAAACTTGGTCTGACA
GTTACCAATGCTTAATCAGTGAGGCACCTATCTCAGCGATCTGTCTATTTCGTTCATCCATAGTTGCCTG
ACTCCCCGTCGTGTAGATAACTACGATACGGGAGGGCTTACCATCTGGCCCCAGTGCTGCAATGATACCG
CGAGACCCACGCTCACCGGCTCCAGATTTATCAGCAATAAACCAGCCAGCCGGAAGGGCCGAGCGCAGAA
GTGGTCCTGCAACTTTATCCGCCTCCATCCAGTCTATTAATTGTTGCCGGGAAGCTAGAGTAAGTAGTTC
GCCAGTTAATAGTTTGCGCAACGTTGTTGCCATTGCTACAGGCATCGTGGTGTCACGCTCGTCGTTTGGT
ATGGCTTCATTCAGCTCCGGTTCCCAACGATCAAGGCGAGTTACATGATCCCCCATGTTGTGCAAAAAAG
CGGTTAGCTCCTTCGGTCCTCCGATCGTTGTCAGAAGTAAGTTGGCCGCAGTGTTATCACTCATGGTTAT
GGCAGCACTGCATAATTCTCTTACTGTCATGCCATCCGTAAGATGCTTTTCTGTGACTGGTGAGTACTCA
ACCAAGTCATTCTGAGAATAGTGTATGCGGCGACCGAGTTGCTCTTGCCCGGCGTCAATACGGGATAATA
CCGCGCCACATAGCAGAACTTTAAAAGTGCTCATCATTGGAAAACGTTCTTCGGGGCGAAAACTCTCAAG
GATCTTACCGCTGTTGAGATCCAGTTCGATGTAACCCACTCGTGCACCCAACTGATCTTCAGCATCTTTT
ACTTTCACCAGCGTTTCTGGGTGAGCAAAAACAGGAAGGCAAAATGCCGCAAAAAAGGGAATAAGGGCGA
CACGGAAATGTTGAATACTCATACTCTTCCTTTTTCAATATTATTGAAGCATTTATCAGGGTTATTGTCT
CATGAGCGGATACATATTTGAATGTATTTAGAAAAATAAACAAATAGGGGTTCCGCGCACATTTCCCCGA
AAAGTGCCACCTAAATTGTAAGCGTTAATATTTTGTTAAAATTCGCGTTAAATTTTTGTTAAATCAGCTC
ATTTTTTAACCAATAGGCCGAAATCGGCAAAATCCCTTATAAATCAAAAGAATAGACCGAGATAGGGT
[37 nt withheld, positions 4759-4795]
AAAGAACGTGGACTCCAACGTCAAAGG
[49 nt withheld, positions 4823-4871]
T
[91 nt withheld, positions 4873-4963]
G
[124 nt withheld, positions 4965-5088]
CCCATTCGCCATTCAGGCTGCGCAACTGTTGGGAAGGGCGATCGGTGCGGGCCTCTTCGCTATTACGCCA
GCTGCGCGCTCGCTCGCTCACTGAGGCCGCCCGGGCAAAGCCCGGGCGTCGGGCGACCTTTGGTCGCCCG
GCCTCAGTGAGCGAGCGAGCGCGCAGAGAGGGAGTGGCCAACTCCATCACTAGGGGTTCCTTGTAGTTAA
TGATTAACCCGCCATGCTACTTATCTACGTAGCCATGCTCTAGGAAGATCTCTGCAGAGGGCCCTGCGTA
TGAGTGCAAGTGGGTTTTAGGACCAGGATGAGGCGGGGTGGGGGTGCCTACCTGACGACCGACCCCGACC
CACTGGACAAGCACCCAACCCCCATTCCCCAAATTGCGCATCCCCTATCAGAGAGGGGGAGGGGAAACAG
GATGCGGCGAGGCGCGTGCGCACTGCCAGCTTCAGCACCGCGGACAGTGCCTTCGCCCCCGCCTGGC
Features (pLannotate 1.2.2; 17 found; start..end, strand, type, name):
    364..804     +  CDS            calmodulin: calcium-binding protein
    787..1062    +  CDS            mEos2 (fragment): mEos2 is a photoconvertible green/yellow fluorescent protein published in 2009, derived from Lobophyllia hemprichii. It has moderate acid sensitivity.
   1087..1509    +  CDS            scleFP1: scleFP1 is a fluorescent protein published in 2009, derived from Scleractinia sp. Lizard Island 38.
   1525..1581    +  CDS            calmodulin-binding peptide: calmodulin-binding peptide from avian smooth muscle myosin light chain kinase
   1597..2185    +  misc_feature   WPRE: woodchuck hepatitis virus posttranscriptional regulatory element
   2186..2205    +  misc_feature   MCS (fragment): pBluescript multiple cloning site
   2234..2355    -  polyA_signal   SV40 poly(A) signal: SV40 polyadenylation signal
   2378..2446    -  CDS            large T antigen (fragment): large T antigen from SV40 (simian virus 40)
   2517..2650    +  repeat_region  AAV2 ITR: inverted terminal repeat of adeno-associated virus serotype 2 inverted
   2644..2700    -  CDS            lacI (fragment): lac repressor; lacI; The lac repressor binds to the lac operator to inhibit transcription in E. coli. This inhibition can be relieved by adding lactose or isopropyl-β-D-thiogalactopyranoside (IPTG).
   2883..3471    -  rep_origin     ori: high-copy-number ColE1/pMB1/pBR322/pUC origin of replication
   3642..4502    -  CDS            AmpR: β-lactamase; bla; confers resistance to ampicillin, carbenicillin, and related antibiotics
   4503..4607    -  promoter       AmpR promoter: bla
   4660..5088    -  rep_origin     f1 ori (sequence partly withheld): f1 bacteriophage origin of replication; arrow indicates direction of (+) strand synthesis
   5093..5162    -  CDS            lacZα (fragment): LacZα fragment of β-galactosidase; lacZ fragment
   5157..5289    -  repeat_region  AAV2 ITR (fragment): inverted terminal repeat of adeno-associated virus serotype 2 inverted
   5371..243     +  promoter       hSyn promoter (across the origin): human synapsin I promoter; confers neuron-specific expression (Kügler et al., 2003)
