[The description below was written by a language model from this plasmid's Addgene catalogue record and pLannotate feature annotations shown in this document.]
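Description:
pAAV.hSyn.CaMPARI.WPRE.SV40 is an AAV transfer plasmid (pAAV backbone, 5,575 nt in the sequenced record) for neuronal expression of CaMPARI, a synthetic photoconvertible fluorescent protein that acts as a calcium integrator. In bacteria it is maintained through a high-copy ColE1/pUC-type origin and selected with ampicillin via the AmpR (β-lactamase) gene and its own promoter. An f1 phage origin and short lacZα and lacI remnants are also carried in the backbone. The copy number is listed as unknown in the catalogue.

The expression cassette lies between two AAV2 inverted terminal repeats, one annotated only as a fragment. The ITRs are the cis elements needed for replication and packaging of the intervening DNA into AAV particles. Within them, the human synapsin I promoter, which spans the numbering origin of the circular record, confers neuron-specific transcription of the 1,308 bp CaMPARI insert. The automated annotation breaks this coding region into its recognisable modules: a calmodulin domain, Eos-type photoconvertible fluorescent protein segments (called as an mEos2 fragment and the related scleFP1), and a calmodulin-binding peptide from myosin light chain kinase. This is consistent with a calcium-sensing pair fused to a photoconvertible fluorophore. Downstream, a WPRE enhances transcript stability and expression, and an SV40 polyadenylation signal (with an adjacent large T antigen remnant) terminates the message.

The construct is intended for producing recombinant AAV, or for direct mammalian transfection, to label active neural circuits in vivo. The record notes availability as packaged preparations in several serotypes and earlier distribution through a vector core.
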