Addgene plasmid #100832: pAAV.hSyn.CaMPARI.WPRE.SV40
Purpose: AAV expression of CaMPARI, a photoconvertible fluorescent protein-based calcium integrator
Depositing lab: Loren Looger & Eric Schreiter. Depositing organization: HHMI, Janelia Research Campus. Publication: Neural circuits. Labeling of active neural circuits in vivo with designed calcium integrators. Fosque BF, Sun Y, Dana H, Yang CT, Ohyama T, Tadross MR, Patel R, Zlatic M, Kim DS, Ahrens MB, Jayaraman V, Looger LL, Schreiter ER. Science. 2015 Feb 13;347(6223):755-60. doi: 10.1126/science.1260922. PubMed 25678659.
Backbone
  Vector backbone: pAAV
  Vector type: Mammalian Expression, AAV
Growth in bacteria
  Bacterial resistance: Ampicillin, 100 μg/mL
  Growth temperature: 37°C
  Growth strain: NEB Stable
  Copy number: Unknown
Gene/Insert
  Gene/Insert name: CaMPARI
  Species: Synthetic
  Insert size (bp): 1308
  Promoter: Synapsin
  Cloning method: Unknown
  Sequencing primers: 5′ unknown
Terms and licenses: Academic/Nonprofit Terms; Industry Terms: Not Available to Industry
Depositor comments: This plasmid was previously available as pAAV.hSyn.CaMPARI.WPRE.SV40 (p3690) from the Penn Vector Core.
How to cite: pAAV.hSyn.CaMPARI.WPRE.SV40 was a gift from Loren Looger & Eric Schreiter (Addgene plasmid # 100832 ; http://n2t.net/addgene:100832 ; RRID:Addgene_100832) For viral preps, please replace (Addgene plasmid # 100832) in the above sentence with: (Addgene viral prep # 100832-AAV1), (Addgene viral prep # 100832-AAV5), or (Addgene viral prep # 100832-AAV9)
